Addgene plasmid #31304: LCMV:ECFP(loxP)(FRT)EYFP
Depositing lab: Gerhart Ryffel. Depositing organization: Universitaetsklinikum Essen. Publication: Tagging muscle cell lineages in development and tail regeneration using Cre recombinase in transgenic Xenopus. Ryffel GU, Werdien D, Turan G, Gerhards A, Goosses S, Senkel S. Nucleic Acids Res. 2003 Apr 15. 31(8):e44. 10.1093/nar/gng044 PubMed 12682379.
Backbone
  Vector backbone: pCS2+
  Backbone size w/o insert (bp): 4100
  Vector type: Mammalian Expression, Cre/Lox ; FLP/FRT
Growth in bacteria
  Bacterial resistance: Ampicillin, 100 μg/mL
  Growth temperature: 37°C
  Growth strain: DH5alpha
  Copy number: High Copy
Gene/Insert
  Gene/Insert name: ECFP(loxP)(FRT)EYFP
  Insert size (bp): 2300
  Cloning method: Restriction Enzyme; 5′ cloning site HindIII (destroyed during cloning); 3′ cloning site NotI (not destroyed)
  Sequencing primers: 5′ n/a
Terms and licenses: Academic/Nonprofit Terms; Industry Terms: Not Available to Industry
Depositor comments: Cre and FLP reporter: from blue fluorescence to yellow fluorescence
How to cite: LCMV:ECFP(loxP)(FRT)EYFP was a gift from Gerhart Ryffel (Addgene plasmid # 31304 ; http://n2t.net/addgene:31304 ; RRID:Addgene_31304)
