[The description below was written by a language model from this plasmid's Addgene catalogue record and pLannotate feature annotations shown in this document.]
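Description:
LCMV:ECFP(loxP)(FRT)EYFP is a recombinase reporter plasmid built on the pCS2+ expression backbone, designed to switch from blue to yellow fluorescence in response to either Cre or FLP. It is maintained in E. coli as a high-copy plasmid through a ColE1/pUC-type origin and selected with ampicillin via the β-lactamase gene. An f1 origin, a T3 promoter and remnants of the lac region are also present as backbone elements. The annotated full sequence is about 6.1 kb, somewhat less than the sum of the catalogued backbone and insert sizes (4.1 kb and 2.3 kb).

Expression is driven by the simian cytomegalovirus IE94 enhancer/promoter typical of pCS2+, which on the circular map reads directly into the reporter cassette. Immediately downstream lie a loxP site and a minimal FRT site, followed by the ECFP coding sequence and an SV40 polyadenylation signal. A second loxP/FRT pair in the same orientation then precedes EYFP, which is followed by SV40 small t intron sequences and SV40 poly(A) sequence, annotated here in reverse orientation. In the unrecombined state, transcription terminates after ECFP, so cells fluoresce blue and EYFP is silent. Cre acting on the direct-repeat loxP sites, or FLP acting on the FRT sites, excises the ECFP–poly(A) segment and places EYFP next to the promoter, giving a permanent, heritable change to yellow fluorescence.

Although catalogued as a mammalian expression vector, the associated publication used it to tag muscle cell lineages during development and tail regeneration in transgenic Xenopus, with recombinase activity marking cells and their descendants.
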