Features (pLannotate 1.2.2; 23 found; start..end, strand, type, name):
     34..67      +  protein_bind   loxP: Cre-mediated recombination occurs in the 8-bp core sequence (GCATACAT). Cre recombinase
     75..108     +  protein_bind   FRT (minimal): supports FLP-mediated excision but not integration (Turan and Bode, 2011) FLP recombinase from the Saccharomyces cerevisiae 2μ plasmid
    124..843     +  CDS            ECFP: enhanced CFP mammalian codon-optimized
    851..934     +  CDS            large T antigen (fragment): large T antigen from SV40 (simian virus 40)
    957..1091    +  polyA_signal   SV40 poly(A) signal: SV40 polyadenylation signal
   1099..1132    +  protein_bind   loxP: Cre-mediated recombination occurs in the 8-bp core sequence (GCATACAT). Cre recombinase
   1140..1173    +  protein_bind   FRT (minimal): supports FLP-mediated excision but not integration (Turan and Bode, 2011) FLP recombinase from the Saccharomyces cerevisiae 2μ plasmid
   1200..1919    +  CDS            EYFP: enhanced YFP mammalian codon-optimized
   1943..2017    +  CDS            small t antigen (fragment): SV40 (simian virus 40) small t antigen
   2019..2084    +  intron         small t intron: SV40 (simian virus 40) small t antigen intron
   2131..2265    -  polyA_signal   SV40 poly(A) signal: SV40 polyadenylation signal
   2288..2371    -  CDS            large T antigen (fragment): large T antigen from SV40 (simian virus 40)
   2419..2437    -  promoter       T3 promoter: promoter for bacteriophage T3 RNA polymerase
   2482..2498    -  protein_bind   lac operator: The lac repressor binds to the lac operator to inhibit transcription in E. coli. This inhibition can be relieved by adding lactose or isopropyl-β-D-thiogalactopyranoside (IPTG). lac repressor encoded by lacI
   2506..2536    -  promoter       lac promoter: promoter for the E. coli lac operon
   2551..2572    -  protein_bind   CAP binding site: CAP binding activates transcription in the presence of cAMP. E. coli catabolite activator protein
   2585..2677    -  CDS            lacI (fragment): lac repressor; lacI; The lac repressor binds to the lac operator to inhibit transcription in E. coli. This inhibition can be relieved by adding lactose or isopropyl-β-D-thiogalactopyranoside (IPTG).
   2860..3448    -  rep_origin     ori: high-copy-number ColE1/pMB1/pBR322/pUC origin of replication
   3619..4479    -  CDS            AmpR: β-lactamase; bla; confers resistance to ampicillin, carbenicillin, and related antibiotics
   4480..4584    -  promoter       AmpR promoter: bla
   4637..5065    -  rep_origin     f1 ori (sequence partly withheld): f1 bacteriophage origin of replication; arrow indicates direction of (+) strand synthesis
   5070..5136    -  CDS            lacZα (fragment): LacZα fragment of β-galactosidase; lacZ fragment
   5153..6137    +  promoter       CMV IE94 promoter: enhancer/promoter region of simian cytomegalovirus major immediate early transcription unit IE94
>Addgene plasmid #31304 | LCMV:ECFP(loxP)(FRT)EYFP | depositor full sequence | sequence record 14347 | Author sequence
CGCCATTCTGCCTGGGGACGTCGGAGCAAGCTTATAACTTCGTATAGCATACATTATACGAAGTTATAAC
TAGTGAAGTTCCTATTCTCTAGAAAGTATAGGAACTTCAGATCCATCGCCACCATGGTGAGCAAGGGCGA
GGAGCTGTTCACCGGGGTGGTGCCCATCCTGGTCGAGCTGGACGGCGACGTAAACGGCCACAAGTTCAGC
GTGTCCGGCGAGGGCGAGGGCGATGCCACCTACGGCAAGCTGACCCTGAAGTTCATCTGCACCACCGGCA
AGCTGCCCGTGCCCTGGCCCACCCTCGTGACCACCCTGACCTGGGGCGTGCAGTGCTTCAGCCGCTACCC
CGACCACATGAAGCAGCACGACTTCTTCAAGTCCGCCATGCCCGAAGGCTACGTCCAGGAGCGCACCATC
TTCTTCAAGGACGACGGCAACTACAAGACCCGCGCCGAGGTGAAGTTCGAGGGCGACACCCTGGTGAACC
GCATCGAGCTGAAGGGCATCGACTTCAAGGAGGACGGCAACATCCTGGGGCACAAGCTGGAGTACAACTA
CATCAGCCACAACGTCTATATCACCGCCGACAAGCAGAAGAACGGCATCAAGGCCAACTTCAAGATCCGC
CACAACATCGAGGACGGCAGCGTGCAGCTCGCCGACCACTACCAGCAGAACACCCCCATCGGCGACGGCC
CCGTGCTGCTGCCCGACAACCACTACCTGAGCACCCAGTCCGCCCTGAGCAAAGACCCCAACGAGAAGCG
CGATCACATGGTCCTGCTGGAGTTCGTGACCGCCGCCGGGATCACTCTCGGCATGGACGAGCTGTACAAG
TAATCTAGAGGATCATAATCAGCCATACCACATTTGTAGAGGTTTTACTTGCTTTAAAAAACCTCCCACA
CCTCCCCCTGAACCTGAAACATAAAATGAATGCAATTGTTGTTGTTAACTTGTTTATTGCAGCTTATAAT
GGTTACAAATAAAGCAATAGCATCACAAATTTCACAAATAAAGCATTTTTTTCACTGCATTCTAGTTGTG
GTTTGTCCAAACTCATCAATGTATCTTATCATGTCTGGATCTGAATTCATAACTTCGTATAGCATACATT
ATACGAAGTTATAGGATCCGAAGTTCCTATTCTCTAGAAAGTATAGGAACTTCCCGGGCCTAGGAGATCC
ATCGCCACCATGGTGAGCAAGGGCGAGGAGCTGTTCACCGGGGTGGTGCCCATCCTGGTCGAGCTGGACG
GCGACGTAAACGGCCACAAGTTCAGCGTGTCCGGCGAGGGCGAGGGCGATGCCACCTACGGCAAGCTGAC
CCTGAAGTTCATCTGCACCACCGGCAAGCTGCCCGTGCCCTGGCCCACCCTCGTGACCACCTTCGGCTAC
GGCCTGCAGTGCTTCGCCCGCTACCCCGACCACATGAAGCAGCACGACTTCTTCAAGTCCGCCATGCCCG
AAGGCTACGTCCAGGAGCGCACCATCTTCTTCAAGGACGACGGCAACTACAAGACCCGCGCCGAGGTGAA
GTTCGAGGGCGACACCCTGGTGAACCGCATCGAGCTGAAGGGCATCGACTTCAAGGAGGACGGCAACATC
CTGGGGCACAAGCTGGAGTACAACTACAACAGCCACAACGTCTATATCATGGCCGACAAGCAGAAGAACG
GCATCAAGGTGAACTTCAAGATCCGCCACAACATCGAGGACGGCAGCGTGCAGCTCGCCGACCACTACCA
GCAGAACACCCCCATCGGCGACGGCCCCGTGCTGCTGCCCGACAACCACTACCTGAGCTACCAGTCCGCC
CTGAGCAAAGACCCCAACGAGAAGCGCGATCACATGGTCCTGCTGGAGTTCGTGACCGCCGCCGGGATCA
CTCTCGGCATGGACGAGCTGTACAAGTAATCTAGTCAGGGGGGATCTGCATGGATCTTTGTGAAGGAACC
TTACTTCTGTGGTGTGACATAATTGGACAAACTACCTACAGAGATTTAAAGCTCTAAGGTAAATATAAAA
TTTTTAAGTGTATAATGTGTTAAACTACTGATTCTAATTGTTTGTGTATTTTAGATTCCAACCTATGGAA
CTGATGAATGGGAGCAGTGGTGGAATGCCAGATCCAGACATGATAAGATACATTGATGAGTTTGGACAAA
CCACAACTAGAATGCAGTGAAAAAAATGCTTTATTTGTGAAATTTGTGATGCTATTGCTTTATTTGTAAC
CATTATAAGCTGCAATAAACAAGTTAACAACAACAATTGCATTCATTTTATGTTTCAGGTTCAGGGGGAG
GTGTGGGAGGTTTTTTAAAGCAAGTAAAACCTCTACAAATGTGGTATGGCTGATTATGATCTGCGGCCGC
GGCGCCAATGCATTGGGCCCGGTACCCAGCTTTTGTTCCCTTTAGTGAGGGTTAATTGCGCGCTTGGCGT
AATCATGGTCATAGCTGTTTCCTGTGTGAAATTGTTATCCGCTCACAATTCCACACAACATACGAGCCGG
AAGCATAAAGTGTAAAGCCTGGGGTGCCTAATGAGTGAGCTAACTCACATTAATTGCGTTGCGCTCACTG
CCCGCTTTCCAGTCGGGAAACCTGTCGTGCCAGCTGCATTAATGAATCGGCCAACGCGCGGGGAGAGGCG
GTTTGCGTATTGGGCGCTCTTCCGCTTCCTCGCTCACTGACTCGCTGCGCTCGGTCGTTCGGCTGCGGCG
AGCGGTATCAGCTCACTCAAAGGCGGTAATACGGTTATCCACAGAATCAGGGGATAACGCAGGAAAGAAC
ATGTGAGCAAAAGGCCAGCAAAAGGCCAGGAACCGTAAAAAGGCCGCGTTGCTGGCGTTTTTCCATAGGC
TCCGCCCCCCTGACGAGCATCACAAAAATCGACGCTCAAGTCAGAGGTGGCGAAACCCGACAGGACTATA
AAGATACCAGGCGTTTCCCCCTGGAAGCTCCCTCGTGCGCTCTCCTGTTCCGACCCTGCCGCTTACCGGA
TACCTGTCCGCCTTTCTCCCTTCGGGAAGCGTGGCGCTTTCTCATAGCTCACGCTGTAGGTATCTCAGTT
CGGTGTAGGTCGTTCGCTCCAAGCTGGGCTGTGTGCACGAACCCCCCGTTCAGCCCGACCGCTGCGCCTT
ATCCGGTAACTATCGTCTTGAGTCCAACCCGGTAAGACACGACTTATCGCCACTGGCAGCAGCCACTGGT
AACAGGATTAGCAGAGCGAGGTATGTAGGCGGTGCTACAGAGTTCTTGAAGTGGTGGCCTAACTACGGCT
ACACTAGAAGGACAGTATTTGGTATCTGCGCTCTGCTGAAGCCAGTTACCTTCGGAAAAAGAGTTGGTAG
CTCTTGATCCGGCAAACAAACCACCGCTGGTAGCGGTGGTTTTTTTGTTTGCAAGCAGCAGATTACGCGC
AGAAAAAAAGGATCTCAAGAAGATCCTTTGATCTTTTCTACGGGGTCTGACGCTCAGTGGAACGAAAACT
CACGTTAAGGGATTTTGGTCATGAGATTATCAAAAAGGATCTTCACCTAGATCCTTTTAAATTAAAAATG
AAGTTTTAAATCAATCTAAAGTATATATGAGTAAACTTGGTCTGACAGTTACCAATGCTTAATCAGTGAG
GCACCTATCTCAGCGATCTGTCTATTTCGTTCATCCATAGTTGCCTGACTCCCCGTCGTGTAGATAACTA
CGATACGGGAGGGCTTACCATCTGGCCCCAGTGCTGCAATGATACCGCGAGACCCACGCTCACCGGCTCC
AGATTTATCAGCAATAAACCAGCCAGCCGGAAGGGCCGAGCGCAGAAGTGGTCCTGCAACTTTATCCGCC
TCCATCCAGTCTATTAATTGTTGCCGGGAAGCTAGAGTAAGTAGTTCGCCAGTTAATAGTTTGCGCAACG
TTGTTGCCATTGCTACAGGCATCGTGGTGTCACGCTCGTCGTTTGGTATGGCTTCATTCAGCTCCGGTTC
CCAACGATCAAGGCGAGTTACATGATCCCCCATGTTGTGCAAAAAAGCGGTTAGCTCCTTCGGTCCTCCG
ATCGTTGTCAGAAGTAAGTTGGCCGCAGTGTTATCACTCATGGTTATGGCAGCACTGCATAATTCTCTTA
CTGTCATGCCATCCGTAAGATGCTTTTCTGTGACTGGTGAGTACTCAACCAAGTCATTCTGAGAATAGTG
TATGCGGCGACCGAGTTGCTCTTGCCCGGCGTCAATACGGGATAATACCGCGCCACATAGCAGAACTTTA
AAAGTGCTCATCATTGGAAAACGTTCTTCGGGGCGAAAACTCTCAAGGATCTTACCGCTGTTGAGATCCA
GTTCGATGTAACCCACTCGTGCACCCAACTGATCTTCAGCATCTTTTACTTTCACCAGCGTTTCTGGGTG
AGCAAAAACAGGAAGGCAAAATGCCGCAAAAAAGGGAATAAGGGCGACACGGAAATGTTGAATACTCATA
CTCTTCCTTTTTCAATATTATTGAAGCATTTATCAGGGTTATTGTCTCATGAGCGGATACATATTTGAAT
GTATTTAGAAAAATAAACAAATAGGGGTTCCGCGCACATTTCCCCGAAAAGTGCCACCTAAATTGTAAGC
GTTAATATTTTGTTAAAATTCGCGTTAAATTTTTGTTAAATCAGCTCATTTTTTAACCAATAGGCCGAAA
TCGGCAAAATCCCTTATAAATCAAAAGAATAGACCGAGATAGGGT
[37 nt withheld, positions 4736-4772]
AAAGAACGTGGACTCCAACGTCAAAGG
[49 nt withheld, positions 4800-4848]
T
[91 nt withheld, positions 4850-4940]
G
[124 nt withheld, positions 4942-5065]
CCCATTCGCCATTCAGGCTGCGCAACTGTTGGGAAGGGCGATCGGTGCGGGCCTCTTCGCTATTACGCCA
GTCGAGGCGGCCGCGTCGACCATAGCCAATTCAATATGGCGTATATGGACTCATGCCAATTCAATATGGT
GGATCTGGACCTGTGCCAATTCAATATGGCGTATATGGACTCGTGCCAATTCAATATGGTGGATCTGGAC
CCCAGCCAATTCAATATGGCGGACTTGGCACCATGCCAATTCAATATGGCGGACTTGGCACTGTGCCAAC
TGGGGAGGGGTCTACTTGGCACGGTGCCAAGTTTGAGGAGGGGTCTTGGCCCTGTGCCAAGTCCGCCATA
TTGAATTGGCATGGTGCCAATAATGGCGGCCATATTGGCTATATGCCAGGATCAATATATAGGCAATATC
CAATATGGCCCTATGCCAATATGGCTATTGGCCAGGTTCAATACTATGTATTGGCCCTATGCCATATAGT
ATTCCATATATGGGTTTTCCTATTGACGTAGATAGCCCCTCCCAATGGGCGGTCCCATATACCATATATG
GGGCTTCCTAATACCGCCCATAGCCACTCCCCCATTGACGTCAATGGTCTCTATATATGGTCTTTCCTAT
TGACGTCATATGGGCGGTCCTATTGACGTATATGGCGCCTCCCCCATTGACGTCAATTACGGTAAATGGC
CCGCCTGGCTCAATGCCCATTGACGTCAATAGGACCACCCACCATTGACGTCAATGGGATGGCTCATTGC
CCATTCATATCCGTTCTCACGCCCCCTATTGACGTCAATGACGGTAAATGGCCCACTTGGCAGTACATCA
ATATCTATTAATAGTAACTTGGCAAGTACATTACTATTGGAAGTACGCCAGGGTACATTGGCAGTACTCC
CATTGACGTCAATGGCGGTAAATGGCCCGCGATGGCTGCCAAGTACATCCCCATTGACGTCAATGGGGAG
GGGCAATGACGCAAATGGGCGTTCCATTGACGTAAATGGGCGGTAGGCGTGCCTAATGGGAGGTCTATAT
AAGCAATGCTCGTTTAGGGAAC
