>Addgene plasmid #31304 | LCMV:ECFP(loxP)(FRT)EYFP | addgene partial sequence | sequence record 37042 | YFP-rev
CNGGNGCAGGCNGGGCGCTGCCGGTGGTGCAGATGAACTTCAGGGTCAGCTTGCCGTAGGTGGCATCGCC
CTCGCCCTCGCCGGACACGCTGAACTTGTGGCCGTTTACGTCGCCGTCCAGCTCGACCAGGATGGGCACC
ACCCCGGTGAACAGCTCCTCGCCCTTGCTCACCATGGTGGCGATGGATCTCCTAGGCCCGGGAAGTTCCT
ATACTTTCTAGAGAATAGGAACTTCGGATCCTATAACTTCGTATAATGTATGCTATACGAAGTTATGAAT
TCAGATCCAGACATGATAAGATACATTGATGAGTTTGGACAAACCACAACTAGAATGCAGTGAAAAAAAT
GCTTTATTTGTGAAATTTGTGATGCTATTGCTTTATTTGTAACCATTATAAGCTGCAATAAACAAGTTAA
CAACAACAATTGCATTCATTTTATGTTTCAGGTTCAGGGGGAGGTGTGGGAGGTTTTTTAAAGCAAGTAA
AACCTCTACAAATGTGGTATGGCTGATTATGATCCTCTAGATTACTTGTACAGCTCGTCCATGCCGAGAG
TGATCCCGGCGGCGGTCACGAACTCCAGCAGGACCATGTGATCGCGCTTCTCGTTGGGGTCTTTGCTCAG
GGCGGACTGGGTGCTCAGGTAGTGGTTGTCGGGCAGCAGCACGGGGCCGTCGCCGATGGGGGTGTTCTGC
TGGTAGTGGTCGGCGAGCTGCACGCTGCCGTCCTCGATGTTGTGGCGGATCTTGAAGTTGGCCTTGATGC
CGTTCTTCTGCTTGTCGGCGGTGATATAGACGTTGTGGCTGATGTAGTTGTACTCCAGCTTGTG
